>Addgene plasmid #16050 | 5' Del 2 | addgene partial sequence | sequence record 22413 | 16050 with F1ori-F
ACTCGGCATTCTTTTGATTATAAGGGATTTTGCCGATTTCGGCCTATTGGTTAAAAAATGAGCTGATTTA
ACAAAAATTTAACGCGAATTTTAACAAAATATTAACGCTTACAATTTGCCATTCGCCATTCAGGCTGCGC
AACTGTTGGGAAGGGCGATCGGTGCGGGCCTCTTCGCTATTACGCCAGCCCAAGCTACCATGATAAGTAA
GTAATATTAAGGTACGTGGAGGTTTTACTTGCTTTAAAAAACCTCCCACACCTCCCCCTGAACCTGAAAC
ATAAAATGAATGCAATTGTTGTTGTTAACTTGTTTATTGCAGCTTATAATGGTTACAAATAAAGCAATAG
CATCACAAATTTCACAAATAAAGCATTTTTTTCACTGCATTCTAGTTGTGGTTTGTCCAAACTCATCAAT
GTATCTTATGGTACTGTAACTGAGCTAACATAACCCGGGAGGTACCGAGCTCTTACGCGTGCTAGCTCGA
GATCTAAGTAAGCTTGGGATGCTCCAGCCCAGTTTGCCGTCTCCATGGCGACCGCCCGCGCGGCGCCAGC
CTGACAGCCCGTCCGGGTTTTATGAATGGGTGACGTCACGGGCCTGGCGTCTAACGGTCTGAGCCGCTTG
TTCAGACACTGACACAGACCAGCCCGGGAAAGGAAAGGGAGGGGGTGATCTCCGCAGCTGCTGCGCCGTG
GGAGGGAGAGCTTGCTCGGAGGCCTTCAAGAAGGAAAAAAATCTTGCAAAAGAGGAGAAAAAAATTAAAA
AAAAAAATCACCAGCTGCTGCAGATTTGGAACCTTTCTGCAAGAGGCTGCAAATCCAGGGTAGAATTGGG
TGCTGTAGTTCTACTCCACCGCGACCTTCTATCTAGTTCAGGTCTCAGATTCTGTCCTCCGCTTTAAAGA
GGTTCCTAGTATCTCTCCCAGTGAGCACN
