>Addgene plasmid #16050 | 5' Del 2 | addgene partial sequence | sequence record 22414 | LucNrev 5'-CCTTATGCAGTTGCTCTCC-3'
NCCTAGNGATGGCGCCGGGCCTTTCTTTATGTTTTTGGCGTCTTCCATTTTACCAACAGTACCGGAATGC
CAAGCTTGGGGATCCTGAGAACAGGCGGAGGGGAGCGGAGGAGGCTGAGAACAGAGTGTGGGAAGAGAAC
AAGAAGTTGAAGAAAGGTTGTATAATGAGAGGGCAGAGCGCTGGAGCCAGTCTTTTATAAGGGCAGACCA
AGGGCGGGTTCAGAACGTTCAAAAGCAACCAATAGGCTGCTAGAGGCGTGGCTTTGAGCGCCTCTGGGTC
CCACCTCTGGATCTACTAGTACACCCTTAGGCTGATGGAGAGGTGATGGGGGCTCAAGAACTGAAAGGGT
GGGAGGGCATAGGTAGAGCAGCTAGTGGGCTCTTCCTCAAGGAAGCAAAGAGACTAAGCTAATTTTGCGG
TTAACAAAAAGACCCCAGGAATCAGCTTCTCACGGTCTCTTTCTCACTTCTCCAGGTCCATTTTGCAGAT
TAAACAGGAACGGGGAAGTGGCTAGCTTTGGGTTGGCCAGTGACTCAGGACAAGTCAAGGATTCCCAGAT
NTGNNGCANTGGNNNNNNNNTNNTNCTCTNCTTTATAAANCCCAAATTTTATTTTTATATTTATTTACTT
CGGANGGTTTGCTGATTTTTTTTTTNAAGTGTCTCATGTAACCNTGCNCTACACTCGAACTTGCTATGTA
GCGAAAATGACTTAAATTAAATGTCTGACCCAGTGCTGCGATATNNNGCGTGTCTACNCTCTGTCTGAAN
AATTCAANCAGGTCCTTTCCCTNATCCTGCNGANCATTCAAAANTGACTGAATCCTGACCNCTG
