[The description below was written by a language model from this plasmid's Addgene catalogue record.]
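Description:
5' Del 2 is a luciferase reporter plasmid built on pGL2-basic, a promoterless firefly luciferase vector of about 5.6 kb intended for transient transfection of mammalian cells. It is propagated in E. coli as a high-copy plasmid under ampicillin selection. Because pGL2-basic has no eukaryotic promoter or enhancer upstream of the luciferase coding region, any reporter activity depends on the regulatory DNA cloned into its polylinker.

The insert is a 1,235 bp fragment of the mouse Id1 promoter spanning positions -1147 to +88 relative to the transcription start, described as a 5' deletion of the promoter, and so presumably one member of a series of progressively truncated promoter constructs. It was cloned into a HindIII site at both ends, with both sites retained; since this is non-directional cloning, orientation relative to luciferase matters for function, though the record does not comment on it. The catalogue lists luciferase as a C-terminal "fusion" on the backbone, but in practice this reflects the reporter gene lying downstream of the promoter fragment rather than a protein fusion.

Id1 encodes a dominant-negative helix-loop-helix protein, and the associated work concerns transcriptional control of Id1 by a protein complex containing the immediate-early factor Egr-1. The construct is therefore suited to promoter-mapping experiments, in which luciferase output from this fragment is compared with that of other promoter fragments to locate the upstream elements responsible for Id1 transcriptional activity and its response to stimuli. No feature table was provided, so details of the backbone elements beyond the catalogue fields are not documented here.
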