Addgene plasmid #16050: 5' Del 2
Depositing lab: Robert Benezra. Publication: Transcription of the dominant-negative helix-loop-helix protein Id1 is regulated by a protein complex containing the immediate-early response gene Egr-1. Tournay O, Benezra R. Mol Cell Biol. 1996 May . 16(5):2418-30. PubMed 8628310.
Backbone
  Vector backbone: pGL2-basic
  Backbone manufacturer: Promega
  Backbone size w/o insert (bp): 5600
  Vector type: Mammalian Expression, Luciferase
Growth in bacteria
  Bacterial resistance: Ampicillin, 100 μg/mL
  Growth temperature: 37°C
  Growth strain: DH5alpha
  Copy number: High Copy
Gene/Insert
  Gene/Insert name: Id1 promoter, 5' deletion (alt name: Id1)
  Species: M. musculus (mouse)
  Insert size (bp): 1235
  Mutation: -1147 to +88 of promoter
  Entrez Gene: Id1 (a.k.a. AI323524, D2Wsu140e, Idb1, bHLHb24)
  Tag / fusion protein: Luciferase (C terminal on backbone)
  Cloning method: Restriction Enzyme; 5′ cloning site HindIII (not destroyed); 3′ cloning site HindIII (not destroyed)
  Sequencing primers: 5′ na; 3′ LucNrev
Terms and licenses: Academic/Nonprofit Terms; Industry Terms: Not Available to Industry
How to cite: 5' Del 2 was a gift from Robert Benezra (Addgene plasmid # 16050 ; http://n2t.net/addgene:16050 ; RRID:Addgene_16050)
